Addgene plasmid #113439: pEJS593-pCSDest2-AcrIIC5Smu-BFPv2-IRES
Purpose: Expresses type II-C anti-CRISPR protein from S. muelleri and a BFP from IRES in mammalian cells
Depositing lab: Erik Sontheimer. Depositing organization: University of Massachusetts, Worcester. Publication: Potent Cas9 Inhibition in Bacterial and Human Cells by AcrIIC4 and AcrIIC5 Anti-CRISPR Proteins. Lee J, Mir A, Edraki A, Garcia B, Amrani N, Lou HE, Gainetdinov I, Pawluk A, Ibraheim R, Gao XD, Liu P, Davidson AR, Maxwell KL, Sontheimer EJ. MBio. 2018 Dec 4;9(6). pii: mBio.02321-18. doi: 10.1128/mBio.02321-18. PubMed 30514786.
Backbone
  Vector backbone: pCSDest2
  Total vector size (bp): 7336
  Vector type: Mammalian Expression
Growth in bacteria
  Bacterial resistance: Ampicillin, 100 μg/mL
  Growth temperature: 37°C
  Growth strain: DH5alpha
  Copy number: Unknown
Gene/Insert 1
  Gene/Insert name: Type II-C anti-CRISPR
  Species: Simonsiella muelleri
  Insert size (bp): 393
  Promoter: CMV
  Cloning method: Gibson Cloning
  Sequencing primers: 5′ ATTTAGGTGACACTATAGA
Gene/Insert 2
  Gene/Insert name: mTagBFP2
  Species: Synthetic
  Insert size (bp): 711
  Promoter: CMV
  Cloning method: Gibson Cloning
  Sequencing primers: 5′ cgcaaatgggcggtaggcgtg; 3′ CAGGAAACAGCTATGAC
Terms and licenses: Academic/Nonprofit Terms; Industry Terms: Not Available to Industry
How to cite: pEJS593-pCSDest2-AcrIIC5Smu-BFPv2-IRES was a gift from Erik Sontheimer (Addgene plasmid # 113439 ; http://n2t.net/addgene:113439 ; RRID:Addgene_113439)
