[The description below was written by a language model from this plasmid's Addgene catalogue record and pLannotate feature annotations shown in this document.]
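Description:
pEJS593-pCSDest2-AcrIIC5Smu-BFPv2-IRES is a mammalian expression plasmid built on the pCSDest2 backbone. It delivers a type II-C anti-CRISPR protein, AcrIIC5 from Simonsiella muelleri, together with the blue fluorescent protein mTagBFP2. It is propagated in E. coli through a high-copy ColE1/pUC-type origin with ampicillin selection (AmpR under its own bla promoter). An f1 origin and remnants of the lac promoter/operator and lacZα region are also present. The catalogue lists the total size as 7336 bp, whereas the sequenced record behind the feature table is 7,240 nt.

The annotation suggests two separate mammalian transcription units rather than a single bicistron. The first consists of a simian CMV IE94 enhancer/promoter and an SP6 promoter, followed by an unannotated gap of roughly 450 bp before an SV40 poly(A) signal. That gap is large enough for the 393 bp anti-CRISPR insert and is presumably where it sits, although the annotation tool did not label an Acr coding sequence.

The second unit has the human CMV enhancer and promoter, a chimeric β-globin/immunoglobulin intron, a T7 promoter, the mTagBFP2 coding sequence and an EMCV IRES. Only a short multiple-cloning-site fragment is annotated after the IRES, ahead of another SV40 poly(A) signal. mTagBFP2 therefore appears to lie upstream of the IRES, with no annotated downstream cistron, which differs from the catalogue wording that BFP is expressed "from IRES".

The blue reporter marks transfected cells that should also be producing the Cas9 inhibitor. The associated work concerns inhibition of type II-C Cas9 by AcrIIC4 and AcrIIC5 in bacterial and human cells, consistent with use in assays of Cas9 genome-editing inhibition.
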