Features (pLannotate 1.2.2; 24 found; start..end, strand, type, name):
     37..1014    +  promoter       CMV IE94 promoter: enhancer/promoter region of simian cytomegalovirus major immediate early transcription unit IE94
   1049..1067    +  promoter       SP6 promoter: promoter for bacteriophage SP6 RNA polymerase
   1528..1545    -  promoter       T7 promoter (fragment): promoter for bacteriophage T7 RNA polymerase
   1550..1684    -  polyA_signal   SV40 poly(A) signal: SV40 polyadenylation signal
   1918..2295    +  enhancer       CMV enhancer: human cytomegalovirus immediate early enhancer
   2296..2507    +  promoter       CMV promoter: human cytomegalovirus (CMV) immediate early promoter
   2668..2800    +  intron         chimeric intron: chimera between introns from human β-globin and immunoglobulin heavy chain genes
   2845..2863    +  promoter       T7 promoter: promoter for bacteriophage T7 RNA polymerase
   2869..3579    +  CDS            mTagBFP2: mTagBFP2 is a basic (constitutively fluorescent) blue fluorescent protein published in 2011, derived from Entacmaea quadricolor. It is reported to be a very rapidly-maturing monomer with very low acid sensitivity.
   3723..4185    +  misc_feature   IRES: internal ribosome entry site (IRES) of the encephalomyocarditis virus (EMCV)
   4200..4219    +  misc_feature   MCS (fragment): pUC18/19 multiple cloning site
   4234..4251    -  promoter       T3 promoter (fragment): promoter for bacteriophage T3 RNA polymerase
   4269..4390    -  polyA_signal   SV40 poly(A) signal: SV40 polyadenylation signal
   4413..4481    -  CDS            large T antigen (fragment): large T antigen from SV40 (simian virus 40)
   4553..4571    -  promoter       T3 promoter: promoter for bacteriophage T3 RNA polymerase
   4616..4632    -  protein_bind   lac operator: The lac repressor binds to the lac operator to inhibit transcription in E. coli. This inhibition can be relieved by adding lactose or isopropyl-β-D-thiogalactopyranoside (IPTG). lac repressor encoded by lacI
   4640..4670    -  promoter       lac promoter: promoter for the E. coli lac operon
   4685..4706    -  protein_bind   CAP binding site: CAP binding activates transcription in the presence of cAMP. E. coli catabolite activator protein
   4719..4811    -  CDS            lacI (fragment): lac repressor; lacI; The lac repressor binds to the lac operator to inhibit transcription in E. coli. This inhibition can be relieved by adding lactose or isopropyl-β-D-thiogalactopyranoside (IPTG).
   4994..5582    -  rep_origin     ori: high-copy-number ColE1/pMB1/pBR322/pUC origin of replication
   5753..6613    -  CDS            AmpR: β-lactamase; bla; confers resistance to ampicillin, carbenicillin, and related antibiotics
   6614..6718    -  promoter       AmpR promoter: bla
   6771..7199    -  rep_origin     f1 ori (sequence partly withheld): f1 bacteriophage origin of replication; arrow indicates direction of (+) strand synthesis
   7204..30      -  CDS            lacZα (fragment) (across the origin): LacZα fragment of β-galactosidase; lacZ fragment
>Addgene plasmid #113439 | pEJS593-pCSDest2-AcrIIC5Smu-BFPv2-IRES | addgene full sequence | sequence record 225650 | Addgene NGS Result
TCGGTGCGGGCCTCTTCGCTATTACGCCAGTCGACCGCCAATTCAATATGGCGTATATGGACTCATGCCA
ATTCAATATGGTGGATCTGGACCTGTGCCAATTCAATATGGCGTATATGGACTCGTGCCAATTCAATATG
GTGGATCTGGACCCCAGCCAATTCAATATGGCGGACTTGGCACCATGCCAATTCAATATGGCGGACCTGG
CACTGTGCCAACTGGGGAGGGGTCTACTTGGCACGGTGCCAAGTTTGAGGAGGGGTCTTGGCCCTGTGCC
AAGTCCGCCATATTGAATTGGCATGGTGCCAATAATGGCGGCCATATTGGCTATATGCCAGGATCAATAT
ATAGGCAATATCCAATATGGCCCTATGCCAATATGGCTATTGGCCAGGTTCAATACTATGTATTGGCCCT
ATGCCATATAGTATTCCATATATGGGTTTTCCTATTGACGTAGATAGCCCCTCCCAATGGGCGGTCCCAT
ATACCATATATGGGGCTTCCTAATACCGCCCATAGCCACTCCCCCATTGACGTCAATGGTCTCTATATAT
GGTCTTTCCTATTGACGTCATATGGGCGGTCCTATTGACGTATATGGCGCCTCCCCCATTGACGTCAATT
ACGGTAAATGGCCCGCCTGGCTCAATGCCCATTGACGTCAATAGGACCACCCACCATTGACGTCAATGGG
ATGGCTCATTGCCCATTCATATCCGTTCTCACGCCCCCTATTGACGTCAATGACGGTAAATGGCCCACTT
GGCAGTACATCAATATCTATTAATAGTAACTTGGCAAGTACATTACTATTGGAAGTACGCCAGGGTACAT
TGGCAGTACTCCCATTGACGTCAATGGCGGTAAATGGCCCGCGATGGCTGCCAAGTACATCCCCATTGAC
GTCAATGGGGAGGGGCAATGACGCAAATGGGCGTTCCATTGACGTAAATGGGCGGTAGGCGTGCCTAATG
GGAGGTCTATATAAGCAATGCTCGTTTAGGGAACCGCCATTCTGCCTGGGGACGTCGGAGCAAGCTTGAT
TTAGGTGACACTATAGAATACAAGCTACTTGTTCTTTTTGCAGGATCCCATCGATTCGAAGCCGCCACCA
TGAACAACAGCATCAAGTTCCACGTGAGCTACGACGGTACCGCGCGTGCGCTGTTTAACACCAAGGAGCA
GGCGGAAAAATACTGCCTGGTTGAGGAAATTAACGATGAGATGAACGGCTATAAGCGTAAAAGCTGGGAG
GAAAAGCTGCGTGAGGAAAACTGCGCGAGCGTGCAGGACTGGGTTGAGAAGAACTACACCAGCAGCTATA
GCGACCTGTTCAACATCTGCGAGATTGAAGTGAGCAGCGCGGGTCAACTGGTTAAGATCGACAACACCGA
GGTGGACGATTTCGTTGAAAACTGCTATGGCTTTACCCTGGAGGACGATCTGGAGGAATTCAACAAGGCG
AAACAGTACCTGCAAAAATTTTATGCGGAGTGCGAAAACTGACTCGAGCCTCTAGAACTATAGTGAGTCG
TATTACGTAGATCCAGACATGATAAGATACATTGATGAGTTTGGACAAACCACAACTAGAATGCAGTGAA
AAAAATGCTTTATTTGTGAAATTTGTGATGCTATTGCTTTATTTGTAACCATTATAAGCTGCAATAAACA
AGTTAACAACAACAATTGCATTCATTTTATGTTTCAGGTTCAGGGGGAGGTGTGGGAGGTTTTTTAATTC
GCGGCCGCTCACATGGCTCGACAGATCTTCAATATTGGCCATTAGCCATATTATTCATTGGTTATATAGC
ATAAATCAATATTGGCTATTGGCCATTGCATACGTTGTATCTATATCATAATATGTACATTTATATTGGC
TCATGTCCAATATGACCGCCATGTTGGCATTGATTATTGACTAGTTATTAATAGTAATCAATTACGGGGT
CATTAGTTCATAGCCCATATATGGAGTTCCGCGTTACATAACTTACGGTAAATGGCCCGCCTGGCTGACC
GCCCAACGACCCCCGCCCATTGACGTCAATAATGACGTATGTTCCCATAGTAACGCCAATAGGGACTTTC
CATTGACGTCAATGGGTGGAGTATTTACGGTAAACTGCCCACTTGGCAGTACATCAAGTGTATCATATGC
CAAGTCCGCCCCCTATTGACGTCAATGACGGTAAATGGCCCGCCTGGCATTATGCCCAGTACATGACCTT
ACGGGACTTTCCTACTTGGCAGTACATCTACGTATTAGTCATCGCTATTACCATGGTGATGCGGTTTTGG
CAGTACACCAATGGGCGTGGATAGCGGTTTGACTCACGGGGATTTCCAAGTCTCCACCCCATTGACGTCA
ATGGGAGTTTGTTTTGGCACCAAAATCAACGGGACTTTCCAAAATGTCGTAACAACTGCGATCGCCCGCC
CCGTTGACGCAAATGGGCGGTAGGCGTGTACGGTGGGAGGTCTATATAAGCAGAGCTCGTTTAGTGAACC
GTCAGATCACTAGAAGCTTTATTGCGGTAGTTTATCACAGTTAAATTGCTAACGCAGTCAGTGCTTCTGA
CACAACAGTCTCGAACTTAAGCTGCAGTGACTCTCTTAAGGTAGCCTTGCAGAAGTTGGTCGTGAGGCAC
TGGGCAGGTAAGTATCAAGGTTACAAGACAGGTTTAAGGAGACCAATAGAAACTGGGCTTGTCGAGACAG
AGAAGACTCTTGCGTTTCTGATAGGCACCTATTGGTCTTACTGACATCCACTTTGCCTTTCTCTCCACAG
GTGTCCACTCCCAGTTCAATTACAGCTCTTAAGGCTAGAGTACTTAATACGACTCACTATAGGCTAGAAT
GGTGTCTAAGGGCGAAGAGCTGATTAAGGAGAACATGCACATGAAGCTGTACATGGAGGGCACCGTGGAC
AACCATCACTTCAAGTGCACATCCGAGGGCGAAGGCAAGCCCTACGAGGGCACCCAGACCATGAGAATCA
AGGTGGTCGAGGGCGGCCCTCTCCCCTTCGCCTTCGACATCCTGGCTACTAGCTTCCTCTACGGCAGCAA
GACCTTCATCAACCACACCCAGGGCATCCCCGACTTCTTCAAGCAGTCCTTCCCTGAGGGCTTCACATGG
GAGAGAGTCACCACATACGAAGACGGGGGCGTGCTGACCGCTACCCAGGACACCAGCCTCCAGGACGGCT
GCCTCATCTACAACGTCAAGATCAGAGGGGTGAACTTCACATCCAACGGCCCTGTGATGCAGAAGAAAAC
ACTCGGCTGGGAGGCCTTCACCGAGACGCTGTACCCCGCTGACGGCGGCCTGGAAGGCAGAAACGACATG
GCCCTGAAGCTCGTGGGCGGGAGCCATCTGATCGCAAACGCCAAGACCACATATAGATCCAAGAAACCCG
CTAAGAACCTCAAGATGCCTGGCGTCTACTATGTGGACTACAGACTGGAAAGAATCAAGGAGGCCAACAA
CGAGACCTACGTCGAGCAGCACGAGGTGGCAGTGGCCAGATACTGCGACCTCCCTAGCAAACTGGGGCAC
AAGCTTAATTGAACGCGTCGAGCATGCATCTAGGGCGGCCAATTCCGCCCCTCCCCCCCCCCTAACGTTA
CTGGCCGAAGCCGCTTGGAATAAGGCCGGTGTGCGTTTGTCTATATGTTATTTTCCACCATATTGCCGTC
TTTTGGCAATGTGAGGGCCCGGAAACCTGGCCCTGTCTTCTTGACGAGCATTCCTAGGGGTCTTTCCCCT
CTCGCCAAAGGAATGCAAGGTCTGTTGAATGTCGTGAAGGAAGCAGTTCCTCTGGAAGCTTCTTGAAGAC
AAACAACGTCTGTAGCGACCCTTTGCAGGCAGCGGAACCCCCCACCTGGCGACAGGTGCCTCTGCGGCCA
AAAGCCACGTGTATAAGATACACCTGCAAAGGCGGCACAACCCCAGTGCCACGTTGTGAGTTGGATAGTT
GTGGAAAGAGTCAAATGGCTCTCCTCAAGCGTATTCAACAAGGGGCTGAAGGATGCCCAGAAGGTACCCC
ATTGTATGGGATCTGATCTGGGGCCTCGGTGCACATGCTTTACATGTGTTTAGTCGAGGTTAAAAAAACG
TCTAGGCCCCCCGAACCACGGGGACGTGGTTTTCCTTTGAAAAACACGATGATAAGCTTGCCACAACCCG
GGATCCTCTAGAGTCGACCCGGGCGGCCGCTTCCCTTTAGTGAGGGTTAATGCTTCGAGCAGACATGATA
AGATACATTGATGAGTTTGGACAAACCACAACTAGAATGCAGTGAAAAAAATGCTTTATTTGTGAAATTT
GTGATGCTATTGCTTTATTTGTAACCATTATAAGCTGCAATAAACAAGTTAACAACAACAATTGCATTCA
TTTTATGTTTCAGGTTCAGGGGGAGATGTGGGAGGTTTTTTAAAGCAAGTAAAACCTCTACAAATGTGGT
AAAATCCGATAAGGATCGATCCGGGCGCGGCCGCGGCGCCAATGCATTGGGCCCGGTACCCAGCTTTTGT
TCCCTTTAGTGAGGGTTAATTGCGCGCTTGGCGTAATCATGGTCATAGCTGTTTCCTGTGTGAAATTGTT
ATCCGCTCACAATTCCACACAACATACGAGCCGGGAGCATAAAGTGTAAAGCCTGGGGTGCCTAATGAGT
GAGCTAACTCACATTAATTGCGTTGCGCTCACTGCCCGCTTTCCAGTCGGGAAACCTGTCGTGCCAGCTG
CATTAATGAATCGGCCAACGCGCGGGGAGAGGCGGTTTGCGTATTGGGCGCTCTTCCGCTTCCTCGCTCA
CTGACTCGCTGCGCTCGGTCGTTCGGCTGCGGCGAGCGGTATCAGCTCACTCAAAGGCGGTAATACGGTT
ATCCACAGAATCAGGGGATAACGCAGGAAAGAACATGTGAGCAAAAGGCCAGCAAAAGGCCAGGAACCGT
AAAAAGGCCGCGTTGCTGGCGTTTTTCCATAGGCTCCGCCCCCCTGACGAGCATCACAAAAATCGACGCT
CAAGTCAGAGGTGGCGAAACCCGACAGGACTATAAAGATACCAGGCGTTTCCCCCTGGAAGCTCCCTCGT
GCGCTCTCCTGTTCCGACCCTGCCGCTTACCGGATACCTGTCCGCCTTTCTCCCTTCGGGAAGCGTGGCG
CTTTCTCATAGCTCACGCTGTAGGTATCTCAGTTCGGTGTAGGTCGTTCGCTCCAAGCTGGGCTGTGTGC
ACGAACCCCCCGTTCAGCCCGACCGCTGCGCCTTATCCGGTAACTATCGTCTTGAGTCCAACCCGGTAAG
ACACGACTTATCGCCACTGGCAGCAGCCACTGGTAACAGGATTAGCAGAGCGAGGTATGTAGGCGGTGCT
ACAGAGTTCTTGAAGTGGTGGCCTAACTACGGCTACACTAGAAGAACAGTATTTGGTATCTGCGCTCTGC
TGAAGCCAGTTACCTTCGGAAAAAGAGTTGGTAGCTCTTGATCCGGCAAACAAACCACCGCTGGTAGCGG
TGGTTTTTTTGTTTGCAAGCAGCAGATTACGCGCAGAAAAAAAGGATCTCAAGAAGATCCTTTGATCTTT
TCTACGGGGTCTGACGCTCAGTGGAACGAAAACTCACGTTAAGGGATTTTGGTCATGAGATTATCAAAAA
GGATCTTCACCTAGATCCTTTTAAATTAAAAATGAAGTTTTAAATCAATCTAAAGTATATATGAGTAAAC
TTGGTCTGACAGTTACCAATGCTTAATCAGTGAGGCACCTATCTCAGCGATCTGTCTATTTCGTTCATCC
ATAGTTGCCTGACTCCCCGTCGTGTAGATAACTACGATACGGGAGGGCTTACCATCTGGCCCCAGTGCTG
CAATGATACCGCGAGACCCACGCTCACCGGCTCCAGATTTATCAGCAATAAACCAGCCAGCCGGAAGGGC
CGAGCGCAGAAGTGGTCCTGCAACTTTATCCGCCTCCATCCAGTCTATTAATTGTTGCCGGGAAGCTAGA
GTAAGTAGTTCGCCAGTTAATAGTTTGCGCAACGTTGTTGCCATTGCTACAGGCATCGTGGTGTCACGCT
CGTCGTTTGGTATGGCTTCATTCAGCTCCGGTTCCCAACGATCAAGGCGAGTTACATGATCCCCCATGTT
GTGCAAAAAAGCGGTTAGCTCCTTCGGTCCTCCGATCGTTGTCAGAAGTAAGTTGGCCGCAGTGTTATCA
CTCATGGTTATGGCAGCACTGCATAATTCTCTTACTGTCATGCCATCCGTAAGATGCTTTTCTGTGACTG
GTGAGTACTCAACCAAGTCATTCTGAGAATAGTGTATGCGGCGACCGAGTTGCTCTTGCCCGGCGTCAAT
ACGGGATAATACCGCGCCACATAGCAGAACTTTAAAAGTGCTCATCATTGGAAAACGTTCTTCGGGGCGA
AAACTCTCAAGGATCTTACCGCTGTTGAGATCCAGTTCGATGTAACCCACTCGTGCACCCAACTGATCTT
CAGCATCTTTTACTTTCACCAGCGTTTCTGGGTGAGCAAAAACAGGAAGGCAAAATGCCGCAAAAAAGGG
AATAAGGGCGACACGGAAATGTTGAATACTCATACTCTTCCTTTTTCAATATTATTGAAGCATTTATCAG
GGTTATTGTCTCATGAGCGGATACATATTTGAATGTATTTAGAAAAATAAACAAATAGGGGTTCCGCGCA
CATTTCCCCGAAAAGTGCCACCTAAATTGTAAGCGTTAATATTTTGTTAAAATTCGCGTTAAATTTTTGT
TAAATCAGCTCATTTTTTAACCAATAGGCCGAAATCGGCAAAATCCCTTATAAATCAAAAGAATAGACCG
AGATAGGGT
[37 nt withheld, positions 6870-6906]
AAAGAACGTGGACTCCAACGTCAAAGG
[49 nt withheld, positions 6934-6982]
T
[91 nt withheld, positions 6984-7074]
G
[124 nt withheld, positions 7076-7199]
CCCATTCGCCATTCAGGCTGCGCAACTGTTGGGAAGGGCGA
